>Addgene plasmid #136832 | pEBTetD-β-tubulin_SNAP | addgene full sequence | sequence record 276229 | Addgene NGS Result
SRYKRKRMAGWSSNWKRTRAYMMSTWATGAGGCGCGCCCGGCCGCGGGGCAGTGCATGTAATCCCTTCAG
TTGGTTGGTACAACTTGCCAACTGGGCCCTGTTCCACATGTGACACGGGGGGGGACCAAACACAAAGGGG
TTCTCTGACTGTAGTTGACATCCTTATAAATGGATGTGCACATTTGCCAACACTGAGTGGCTTTCATCCT
GGAGCAGACTTTGCAGTCTGTGGACTGCAACACAACATTGCCTTTATGTGTAACTCTTGGCTGAAGCTCT
TACACCAATGCTGGGGGACATGTACCTCCCAGGGGCCCAGGAAGACTACGGGAGGCTACACCAACGTCAA
TCAGAGGGGCCTGTGTAGCTACCGATAAGCGGACCCTCAAGAGGGCATTAGCAATAGTGTTTATAAGGCC
CCCTTGTTAACCCTAAACGGGTAGCATATGCTTCCCGGGTAGTAGTATATACTATCCAGACTAACCCTAA
TTCAATAGCATATGTTACCCAACGGGAAGCATATGCTATCGAATTAGGGTTAGTAAAAGGGTCCTAAGGA
ACAGCGATATCTCCCACCCCATGAGCTGTCACGGTTTTATTTACATGGGGTCAGGATTCCACGAGGGTAG
TGAACCATTTTAGTCACAAGGGCAGTGGCTGAAGATCAAGGAGCGGGCAGTGAACTCTCCTGAATCTTCG
CCTGCTTCTTCATTCTCCTTCGTTTAGCTAATAGAATAACTGCTGAGTTGTGAACAGTAAGGTGTATGTG
AGGTGCTCGAAAACAAGGTTTCAGGTGACGCCCCCAGAATAAAATTTGGACGGGGGGTTCAGTGGTGGCA
TTGTGCTATGACACCAATATAACCCTCACAAACCCCTTGGGCAATAAATACTAGTGTAGGAATGAAACAT
TCTGAATATCTTTAACAATAGAAATCCATGGGGTGGGGACAAGCCGTAAAGACTGGATGTCCATCTCACA
CGAATTTATGGCTATGGGCAACACATAATCCTAGTGCAATATGATACTGGGGTTATTAAGATGTGTCCCA
GGCAGGGACCAAGACAGGTGAACCATGTTGTTACACTCTATTTGTAACAAGGGGAAAGAGAGTGGACGCC
GACAGCAGCGGACTCCACTGGTTGTCTCTAACACCCCCGAAAATTAAACGGGGCTCCACGCCAATGGGGC
CCATAAACAAAGACAAGTGGCCACTCTTTTTTTTGAAATTGTGGAGTGGGGGCACGCGTCAGCCCCCACA
CGCCGCCCTGCGGTTTTGGACTGTAAAATAAGGGTGTAATAACTTGGCTGATTGTAACCCCGCTAACCAC
TGCGGTCAAACCACTTGCCCACAAAACCACTAATGGCACCCCGGGGAATACCTGCATAAGTAGGTGGGCG
GGCCAAGATAGGGGCGCGATTGCTGCGATCTGGAGGACAAATTACACACACTTGCGCCTGAGCGCCAAGC
ACAGGGTTGTTGGTCCTCATATTCACGAGGTCGCTGAGAGCACGGTGGGCTAATGTTGCCATGGGTAGCA
TATACTACCCAAATATCTGGATAGCATATGCTATCCTAATCTATATCTGGGTAGCATAGGCTATCCTAAT
CTATATCTGGGTAGTATATGCTATCCTAATCTGTATCCGGGTAGCATATGCTATCCTAATAGAGATTAGG
GTAGTATATGCTATCCTAATTTATATCTGGGTAGCATATACTACCCAAATATCTGGATAGCATATGCTAT
CCTAATCTATATCTGGGTAGCATATGCTATCCTAATCTATATCTGGGTAGCATAGGCTATCCTAATCTAT
ATCTGGGTAGCATATGCTATCCTAATCTATATCTGGGTAGTATATGCTATCCTAATTTATATCTGGGTAG
CATAGGCTATCCTAATCTATATCTGGGTAGCATATGCTATCCTAATCTATATCTGGGTAGTATATGCTAT
CCTAATCTGTATCCGGGTAGCATATGCTATCCTCATGCATATACAGTCAGCATATGATACCCAGTAGTAG
AGTGGGAGTGCTATCCTTTGCATATGCCGCCACCTCCCAAGGGGGCGTGAATTTTCGCTGCTTGTCCTTT
TCCTGCTGGTTGCTCCCATTCTTAGGTGAATTTAAGGAGGCCAGGCTAAAGCCGTCGCATGTCTGATTGC
TCACCAGGTAAATGTCGCTAATGTTTTCCAACGCGAGAAGGTGTTGAGCGCGGAGCTGAGTGACGTGACA
ACATGGGTATGCCCAATTGCCCCATGTTGGGAGGACGAAAATGGTGACAAGACAGATGGCCAGAAATACA
CCAACAGCACGCATGATGTCTACTGGGGATTTATTCTTTAGTGCGGGGGAATACACGGCTTTTAATACGA
TTGAGGGCGTCTCCTAACAAGTTACATCACTCCTGCCCTTCCTCACCCTCATCTCCATCACCTCCTTCAT
CTCCGTCATCTCCGTCATCACCCTCCGCGGCAGCCCCTTCCACCATAGGTGGAAACCAGGGAGGCAAATC
TACTCCATCGTCAAAGCTGCACACAGTCACCCTGATATTGCAGGTAGGAGCGGGCTTTGTCATAACAAGG
TCCTTAATCGCATCCTTCAAAACCTCAGCAAATATATGAGTTTGTAAAAAGACCATGAAATAACAGACAA
TGGACTCCCTTAGCGGGCCAGGTTGTGGGCCGGGTCCAGGGGCCATTCCAAAGGGGAGACGACTCAATGG
TGTAAGACGACATTGTGGAATAGCAAGGGCAGTTCCTCGCCTTAGGTTGTAAAGGGAGGTCTTACTACCT
CCATATACGAACACACCGGCGACCCAAGTTCCTTCGTCGGTAGTCCTTTCTACGTGACTCCTAGCCAGGA
GAGCTCTTAAACCTTCTGCAATGTTCTCAAATTTCGGGTTGGAACCTCCTTGACCACGATGCTTTCCAAA
CCACCCTCCTTTTTTGCGCCTGCCTCCATCACCCTGACCCCGGGGTCCAGTGCTTGGGCCTTCTCCTGGG
TCATCTGCGGGGCCCTGCTCTATCGCTCCCGGGGGCACGTCAGGCTCACCATCTGGGCCACCTTCTTGGT
GGTATTCAAAATAATCGGCTTCCCCTACAGGGTGGAAAAATGGCCTTCTACCTGGAGGGGGCCTGCGCGG
TGGAGACCCGGATGATGATGACTGACTACTGGGACTCCTGGGCCTCTTTTCTCCACGTCCACGACCTCTC
CCCCTGGCTCTTTCACGACTTCCCCCCCTGGCTCTTTCACGTCCTCTACCCCGGCGGCCTCCACTACCTC
CTCGACCCCGGCCTCCACTACCTCCTCGACCCCGGCCTCCACTGCCTCCTCGACCCCGGCCTCCACCTCC
TGCTCCTGCCCCTCCTGCTCCTGCCCCTCCTCCTGCTCCTGCCCCTCCTGCCCCTCCTGCTCCTGCCCCT
CCTGCCCCTCCTGCTCCWSCSCCTCCTGCCCCTCCTCCTGCTCCTGCCCCTCCTGCCCCTCCTCCTGCTC
CTGCCCCTCCTGCCCCTCCTCCTGCTCCTGCCCCTCCTGCCCCTCCTGCTCCTGCCCCTCCTGCCCCTCC
TGCTCCTGCCCCTCCTGCCCCTCCTGCTCCTGCCCCTCCTGCTCCTGCCCCTCCTGCTCCTGCCCCTCCT
GCTCCTGCCCCTCCTGCCCCTCCTGCCCCTCCTCCTGCTCCTGCCCCTCCTGCTCCTGCCCCTCCTGCCC
CTCCTGCCCCTCCTGCTCCTGCCCCTCCTCCTGCTCCTGCCCCTCCTGCCCCTCCTGCCCCYCCTCCTKC
TCCTGCCCCTCCTGCCCCTCCTCCTGCTCCTGCCCCTCCTCCTGCTCCTGCCCCTCCTGCCCCTCCTGCC
CCTCCTCCTSCTCCTGCCCCTCCTGCCCCTCCTCCTGCTCCTGCCCCTCCTCCTGCTCCTGCCCCTCCTG
CCCCTCCTGCCCCTCCTCCTGCTCCTGCCCCTCCTCCTGCTCCTGCCCCTCCTGCCCCTCCTGCCCCTCC
TGCCCCTCCTCCTGCTCCTGCCCCTCCTCCTGCTCCTGCCCCTCCTGCTCCTGCCCCTCCCGCTCCTGCT
CCTGCTCCTGTTCCACCGTGGGTCCCTTTGCAGCCAATGCAACTTGGACGTTTTTGGGGTCTCCGGACAC
CATCTCTATGTCTTGGCCCTGATCCTGAGCCGCCCGGGGCTCCTGGTCTTCCGCCTCCTCGTCCTCGTCC
TCTTCCCCGTCCTCGTCCATGGTTATCACCCCCTCTTCTTTGAGGTCCACTGCCGCCGGAGCCTTCTGGT
CCAGATGTGTCTCCCTTCTCTCCTAGGCCATTTCCAGGTCCTGTACCTGGCCCCTCGTCAGACATGATTC
ACACTAAAAGAGATCAATAGACATCTTTATTAGACGACGCTCAGTGAATACAGGGAGTGCAGACTCCTGC
CCCCTCCAACAGCCCCCCCACCCTCATCCCCTTCATGGTCGCTGTCAGACAGATCCAGGTCTGAAAATTC
CCCATCCTCCGAACCATCCTCGTCCTCATCACCAATTACTCGCAGCCCGGAAAACTCCCGCTGAACATCC
TCAAGATTTGCGTCCTGAGCCTCAAGCCAGGCCTCAAATTCCTCGTCCCCCTTTTTGCTGGACGGTAGGG
ATGGGGATTCTCGGGACCCCTCCTCTTCCTCTTCAAGGTCACCAGACAGAGATGCTACTGGGGCAACGGA
AGAAAAGCTGGGTGCGGCCTGTGAGGATCAGCTTATCGATGATAAGCTGTCAAACATGAGAATTCTTGAA
GACGAAAGGGCCTCGTGATACGCCTATTTTTATAGGTTAATGTCATGATAATAATGGTTTCTTAGACGTC
AGGTGGCACTTTTCGGGGAAATGTGCGCGGAACCCCTATTTGTTTATTTTTCTAAATACATTCAAATATG
TATCCGCTCATGAGACAATAACCCTGATAAATGCTTCAATAATATTGAAAAAGGAAGAGTATGAGTATTC
AACATTTCCGTGTCGCCCTTATTCCCTTTTTTGCGGCATTTTGCCTTCCTGTTTTTGCTCACCCAGAAAC
GCTGGTGAAAGTAAAAGATGCTGAAGATCAGTTGGGTGCACGAGTGGGTTACATCGAACTGGATCTCAAC
AGCGGTAAGATCCTTGAGAGTTTTCGCCCCGAAGAACGTTTTCCAATGATGAGCACTTTTAAAGTTCTGC
TATGTGGCGCGGTATTATCCCGTGTTGACGCCGGGCAAGAGCAACTCGGTCGCCGCATACACTATTCTCA
GAATGACTTGGTTGAGTACTCACCAGTCACAGAAAAGCATCTTACGGATGGCATGACAGTAAGAGAATTA
TGCAGTGCTGCCATAACCATGAGTGATAACACTGCGGCCAACTTACTTCTGACAACGATCGGAGGACCGA
AGGAGCTAACCGCTTTTTTGCACAACATGGGGGATCATGTAACTCGCCTTGATCGTTGGGAACCGGAGCT
GAATGAAGCCATACCAAACGACGAGCGTGACACCACGATGCCTGCAGCAATGGCAACAACGTTGCGCAAA
CTATTAACTGGCGAACTACTTACTCTAGCTTCCCGGCAACAATTAATAGACTGGATGGAGGCGGATAAAG
TTGCAGGACCACTTCTGCGCTCGGCCCTTCCGGCTGGCTGGTTTATTGCTGATAAATCTGGAGCCGGTGA
GCGTGGGTCTCGCGGTATCATTGCAGCACTGGGGCCAGATGGTAAGCCCTCCCGTATCGTAGTTATCTAC
ACGACGGGGAGTCAGGCAACTATGGATGAACGAAATAGACAGATCGCTGAGATAGGTGCCTCACTGATTA
AGCATTGGTAACTGTCAGACCAAGTTTACTCATATATACTTTAGATTGATTTAAAACTTCATTTTTAATT
TAAAAGGATCTAGGTGAAGATCCTTTTTGATAATCTCATGACCAAAATCCCTTAACGTGAGTTTTCGTTC
CACTGAGCGTCAGACCCCGTAGAAAAGATCAAAGGATCTTCTTGAGATCCTTTTTTTCTGCGCGTAATCT
GCTGCTTGCAAACAAAAAAACCACCGCTACCAGCGGTGGTTTGTTTGCCGGATCAAGAGCTACCAACTCT
TTTTCCGAAGGTAACTGGCTTCAGCAGAGCGCAGATACCAAATACTGTCCTTCTAGTGTAGCCGTAGTTA
GGCCACCACTTCAAGAACTCTGTAGCACCGCCTACATACCTCGCTCTGCTAATCCTGTTACCAGTGGCTG
CTGCCAGTGGCGATAAGTCGTGTCTTACCGGGTTGGACTCAAGACGATAGTTACCGGATAAGGCGCAGCG
GTCGGGCTGAACGGGGGGTTCGTGCACACAGCCCAGCTTGGAGCGAACGACCTACACCGAACTGAGATAC
CTACAGCGTGAGCTATGAGAAAGCGCCACGCTTCCCGAAGGGAGAAAGGCGGACAGGTATCCGGTAAGCG
GCAGGGTCGGAACAGGAGAGCGCACGAGGGAGCTTCCAGGGGGAAACGCCTGGTATCTTTATAGTCCTGT
CGGGTTTCGCCACCTCTGACTTGAGCGTCGATTTTTGTGATGCTCGTCAGGGGGGCGGAGCCTATGGAAA
AACGCCAGCAACGCGGCCTTTTTACGGTTCCTGGCCTTTTGCTGGCCTTGAAGCTGTCCCTGATGGTCGT
CATCTACCTGCCTGGACAGCATGGCCTGCAACGCGGGCATCCCGATGCCGCCGGAAGCGAGAAGAATCAT
AATGGGGAAGGCCATCCAGCCTCGCGTCGAACTAGATGATCCGGCTGTGGAATGTGTGTCAGTTAGGGTG
TGGAAAGTCCCCAGGCTCCCCAGCAGGCAGAAGTATGCAAAGCATGCATCTCAATTAGTCAGCAACCAGG
TGTGGAAAGTCCCCAGGCTCCCCAGCAGGCAGAAGTATGCAAAGCATGCATCTCAATTAGTCAGCAACCA
TAGTCCCGCCCCTAACTCCGCCCATCCCGCCCCTAACTCCGCCCAGTTCCGCCCATTCTCCGCCCCATGG
CTGACTAATTTTTTTTATTTATGCAGAGGCCGAGGCCGCCTCGGCCTCTGAGCTATTCCAGAAGTAGTGA
GGAGGCTTTTTTGGAGGGTGACCGCCACGACCGGTGCCGCCACCATCCCCTGACCCACGCCCCTGACCCC
TCACAAGGAGACGACCTTCCATGACCGAGTACAAGCCCACGGTGCGCCTCGCCACCCGCGACGACGTCCC
CCGGGCCGTACGCACCCTCGCCGCCGCGTTCGCCGACTACCCCGCCACGCGCCACACCGTCGACCCCGAC
CGCCACATCGAACGCGTCACCGAGCTGCAAGAACTCTTCCTCACGCGCGTCGGGCTCGACATCGGCAAGG
TGTGGGTCGCGGACGACGGCGCCGCGGTGGCGGTCTGGACCACGCCGGAGAGCGTCGAAGCGGGGGCGGT
GTTCGCCGAGATCGGCCCGCGCATGGCCGAGTTGAGCGGTTCCCGGCTGGCCGCGCAGCAACAGATGGAA
GGCCTCCTGGCGCCGCACCGGCCCAAGGAGCCCGCGTGGTTCCTGGCCACCGTCGGCGTCTCGCCCGACC
ACCAGGGCAAGGGTCTGGGCAGCGCCGTCGTGCTCCCCGGAGTGGAGGCGGCCGAGCGCGCCGGGGTGCC
CGCCTTCCTGGAGACCTCCGCGCCCCGCAACCTCCCCTTCTACGAGCGGCTCGGCTTCACCGTCACCGCC
GACGTCGAGGTGCCCGAAGGACCGCGCACCTGGTGCATGACCCGCAAGCCCGGTGCCTGACGCCCGCCCC
ACGACCCGCAGCGCCCGACCGAAAGGAGCGCACGACCCGGTCCGACGCGGCCCGACGGGTCCGAGGGGGG
TCGACCTCGAAACTTGTTTATTGCAGCTTATAATGGTTACAAATAAAGCAATAGCATCACAAATTTCACA
AATAAAGCATTTTTTTCACTGCATTCTAGTTGTGGTTTGTCCAAACTCATCAATGTATCTTATCATGTCT
GGATCTGATCCGAACCCCTTCCTCGACCAATTCTCATGTTTGACAGCTTATCATCGCAGATCCGGGCAAC
GTTGTTGCCATTGCTCGACCAATTCTCATGTTTGACAGCTTATCATCGCAGATCCGTATGGTGCACTCTC
AGTACAATCTGCTCTGATGCCGCATAGTTAAGCCAGTATCTGCTCCCTGCTTGTGTGTTGGAGGTCGCTG
AGTAGTGCGCGAGCAAAATTTAAGCTACAACAAGGCAAGGCTTGACCGACAATTGCATGAAGAATCTGCT
TAGGGTTAGGCGTTTTGCGCTGCTTCGCGATGTACGGGCCAGATATACGCGTATCTGAGGGGACTAGGGT
GTGTTTAGGCGAAAAGCGGGGCTTCGGTTGTACGCGGTTAGGAGTCCCCTCAGGATATAGTAGTTTCGCT
TTTGCATAGGGAGGGGGAAATGTAGTCTTATGCAATACTCTTGTAGTCTTGCAACATGGTAACGATGAGT
TAGCAACATGCCTTACAAGGAGAGAAAAAGCACCGTGCATGCCGATTGGTGGAAGTAAGGTGGTACGATC
GTGCCTTATTAGGAAGGCAACAGACGGGTCTGACATGGATTGGACGAACCACTGAATTCCGCATTGCAGA
GATATTGTATTTAAGTGCCTAGCTCGATACAATAAACGCCATTTGACCATTCACCACATTGGTGTGCACC
TCCAAGCTGGCCGGGGATCCTCTAGGGCCTCTGAGCTATTCCAGAAGTAGTGAAGAGGCTTTTTTGGAGG
CCTAGGCTTTTGCAAAAAGCTCCGGATCGATCCTGAGAACTTCAGGGTGAGTTTGGGGACCCTTGATTGT
TCTTTCTTTTTCGCTATTGTAAAATTCATGTTATATGGAGGGGGCAAAGTTTTCAGGGTGTTGTTTAGAA
TGGGAAGATGTCCCTTGTATCACCATGGACCCTCATGATAATTTTGTTTCTTTCACTTTCTACTCTGTTG
ACAACCATTGTCTCCTCTTATTTTCTTTTCATTTTCTGTAACTTTTTCGTTAAACTTTAGCTTGCATTTG
TAACGAATTTTTAAATTCACTTTTGTTTATTTGTCAGATTGTAAGTACTTTCTCTAATCACTTTTTTTTC
AAGGCAATCAGGGTATATTATATTGTACTTCAGCACAGTTTTAGAGAACAATTGTTATAATTAAATGATA
AGGTAGAATATTTCTGCATATAAATTCTGGCTGGCGTGGAAATATTCTTATTGGTAGAAACAACTACATC
CTGGTCATCATCCTGCCTTTCTCTTTATGGTTACAATGATATACACTGTTTGAGATGAGGATAAAATACT
CTGAGTCCAAACCGGGCCCCTCTGCTAACCATGTTCATGCCTTCTTCTTTTTCCTACAGCTCCTGGGCAA
CGTGCTGGTTATTGTGCTGTCTCATCATTTTGGCAAAGAATTGTAATACGACTCACTATAGGGCGAATTG
ATATGTCTAGATTAGATAAAAGTAAAGTGATTAACAGCGCATTAGAGCTGCTTAATGAGGTCGGAATCGA
AGGTTTAACAACCCGTAAACTCGCCCAGAAGCTAGGTGTAGAGCAGCCTACATTGTATTGGCATGTAAAA
AATAAGCGGGCTTTGCTCGACGCCTTAGCCATTGAGATGTTAGATAGGCACCATACTCACTTTTGCCCTT
TAGAAGGGGAAAGCTGGCAAGATTTTTTACGTAATAACGCTAAAAGTTTTAGATGTGCTTTACTAAGTCA
TCGCGATGGAGCAAAAGTACATTTAGGTACACGGCCTACAGAAAAACAGTATGAAACTCTCGAAAATCAA
TTAGCCTTTTTATGCCAACAAGGTTTTTCACTAGAGAATGCATTATATGCACTCAGCGCTGTGGGGCATT
TTACTTTAGGTTGCGTATTGGAAGATCAAGAGCATCAAGTCGCTAAAGAAGAAAGGGAAACACCTACTAC
TGATAGTATGCCGCCATTATTACGACAAGCTATCGAATTATTTGATCACCAAGGTGCAGAGCCAGCCTTC
TTATTCGGCCTTGAATTGATCATATGCGGATTAGAAAAACAACTTAAATGTGAAAGTGGGTCCGCGTACA
GCGGATCCCGGGAATTCAGATCTTATTAAAGCAGAACTTGTTTATTGCAGCTTATAATGGTTACAAATAA
AGCAATAGCATCACAAATTTCACAAATAAAGCATTTTTTTCACTGCATTCTAGTTGTGGTTTGTCCAAAC
TCATCAATGTATCTTATCATGTCTGGTCGAATCCATGGCGCAGAACTGGTAGGTATGGAAGATCCGCGTT
GACATTGATTATTGACTAGTTATTAATAGTAATCAATTACGGGGTCATTAGTTCATAGCCCATATATGGA
GTTCCGCGTTACATAACTTACGGTAAATGGCCCGCCTGGCTGACCGCCCAACGACCCCCGCCCATTGACG
TCAATAATGACGTATGTTCCCATAGTAACGCCAATAGGGACTTTCCATTGACGTCAATGGGTGGAGTATT
TACGGTAAACTGCCCACTTGGCAGTACATCAAGTGTATCATATGCCAAGTACGCCCCCTATTGACGTCAA
TGACGGTAAATGGCCCGCCTGGCATTATGCCCAGTACATGACCTTATGGGACTTTCCTACTTGGCAGTAC
ATCTACGTATTAGTCATCGCTATTACCATGGTGATGCGGTTTTGGCAGTACATCAATGGGCGTGGATAGC
GGTTTGACTCACGGGGATTTCCAAGTCTCCACCCCATTGACGTCAATGGGAGTTTGTTTTGGCACCAAAA
TCAACGGGACTTTCCAAAATGTCGTAACAACTCCGCCCCATTGACGCAAATGGGCGGTAGGCGTGTACGG
TGGGAGGTCTATATAAGCAGAGCTCTCCCTATCAGTGATAGAGATCTCCCTATCAGTGATAGAGATCGTC
GACGAGCTCGTTTAGTGAACCGTCAGATCGCCTGGAGACGCCATCCACGCTGTTTTGACCTCCATAGAAG
ACACCGGGACCGATCCAGCCTCCGGACTCTAGCGTTTAAACTTAAGCTTGGTACCGCCATCACAAGTTTG
TACAAAAAAGCAGGCTTAACCACCATGAGGGAAATCGTGCACATCCAGGCTGGTCAGTGTGGCAACCAGA
TCGGTGCCAAGTTCTGGGAGGTGATCAGTGATGAACATGGCATCGACCCCACCGGCACCTACCACGGGGA
CAGCGACCTGCAGCTGGACCGCATCTCTGTGTACTACAATGAAGCCACAGGTGGCAAATATGTTCCTCGT
GCCATCCTGGTGGATCTAGAACCTGGGACCATGGACTCTGTTCGCTCAGGTCCTTTTGGCCAGATCTTTA
GACCAGACAACTTTGTATTTGGTCAGTCTGGGGCAGGTAACAACTGGGCCAAAGGCCACTACACAGAGGG
CGCCGAGCTGGTTGATTCTGTCCTGGATGTGGTACGGAAGGAGGCAGAGAGCTGTGACTGCCTGCAGGGC
TTCCAGCTGACCCACTCACTGGGCGGGGGCACAGGCTCTGGAATGGGCACTCTCCTTATCAGCAAGATCC
GAGAAGAATACCCTGATCGCATCATGAATACCTTCAGTGTGGTGCCTTCACCCAAAGTGTCTGACACCGT
GGTCGAGCCCTACAATGCCACCCTCTCCGTCCATCAGTTGGTAGAGAATACTGATGAGACCTATTGCATT
GACAACGAGGCCCTCTATGATATCTGCTTCCGCACTCTGAAGCTGACCACACCAACCTACGGGGATCTGA
ACCACCTTGTCTCAGCCACCATGAGTGGTGTCACCACCTGCCTCCGTTTCCCTGGCCAGCTCAATGCTGA
CCTCCGCAAGTTGGCAGTCAACATGGTCCCCTTCCCACGTCTCCATTTCTTTATGCCTGGCTTTGCCCCT
CTCACCAGCCGTGGAAGCCAGCAGTATCGAGCTCTCACAGTGCCGGAACTCACCCAGCAGGTCTTCGATG
CCAAGAACATGATGGCTGCCTGTGACCCCCGCCACGGCCGATACCTCACCGTGGCTGCTGTCTTCCGTGG
TCGGATGTCCATGAAGGAGGTCGATGAGCAGATGCTTAACGTGCAGAACAAGAACAGCAGCTACTTTGTG
GAATGGATCCCCAACAATGTCAAGACAGCCGTCTGTGACATCCCACCTCGTGGCCTCAAGATGGCAGTCA
CCTTCATTGGCAATAGCACAGCCATCCAGGAGCTCTTCAAGCGCATCTCGGAGCAGTTCACTGCCATGTT
CCGCCGGAAGGCCTTCCTCCACTGGTACACAGGCGAGGGCATGGACGAGATGGAGTTCACCGAGGCTGAG
AGCAACATGAACGACCTCGTCTCTGAGTATCAGCAGTACCAGGATGCCACCGCAGAAGAGGAGGAGGATT
TCGGTGAGGAGGCCGAAGAGGAGGCCTACCCAGCTTTCTTGTACAAAGTGGTGATGGCAGCTAGCCTGGA
GGTGCTGTTCCAGGGCCCCTTCGAAATGGACAAGGATTGTGAAATGAAACGCACCACACTGGACAGCCCT
TTGGGGAAGCTGGAGCTGTCTGGTTGTGAGCAGGGTCTGCACGAAATAATTTTTCTGGGCAAGGGGACGT
CTGCAGCTGATGCCGTGGAGGTCCCAGCCCCCGCTGCGGTTCTCGGAGGTCCGGAGCCCCTGATGCAGGC
TACAGCCTGGCTGAATGCCTATTTCCACCAGCCCGAGGCTATCGAAGAGTTCCCCGTGCCGGCTCTTCAC
CATCCCGTTTTCCAGCAAGAGTCGTTCACCAGACAGGTGTTATGGAAGCTGCTGAAGGTTGTGAAATTCG
GAGAAGTGATTTCTTACTCTCACTTAGCAGCCCTGGCAGGCAACCCCGCAGCCACGGCAGCAGTGAAGAC
GGCACTGAGTGGCAATCCTGTCCCTATCCTGATCCCGTGCCACAGAGTGGTCCAGGGGGATTTGGATGTG
GGCGGTTACGAGGGTGGACTGGCCGTGAAGGAATGGCTTCTGGCCCATGAAGGCCACCGGTTGGGGAAGC
CAGGCTTGGGACACCACCACCACCACCACGATTATAAAGACGATGATGACAAGTAATGAGGCGCGCCCSR
C
Features (pLannotate 1.2.2; 30 found; start..end, strand, type, name):
    436..1993    -  rep_origin     oriP (fragment): Epstein-Barr virus oriP replication origin (Yates et al., 2000)
   2106..2324    -  CDS            gL (fragment): GL_EBVB9 - Experimental evidence at protein level: Swiss-Prot protein existence level 1. The heterodimer glycoprotein H-glycoprotein L is required for the fusion of viral and plasma membranes leading to virus entry into the host cell. Acts as a functional inhibitor of gH and maintains gH in an inhibited form. Upon binding to host integrins, gL dissociates from gH leading to activation of the viral fusion glycoproteins gB and gH. Fusion of EBV with B-lymphocytes requires the additional receptor- binding protein gp42, which forms a complex with gH/gL. The heterodimer gH/gL targets also host EPHA
   2407..4335    -  CDS            EBNA1: Epstein-Barr nuclear antigen 1, also known as EBNA-1 crucial for latent viral infection, and for episomal amplification of vectors containing the oriP origin (Okita et al., 2013)
   4373..4717    -  CDS            BRRF2_EBVB9 (fragment): Protein inferred from homology: Swiss-Prot protein existence level 3. From Epstein-Barr virus (strain B95-8) (HHV-4) (Human herpesvirus 4).
   4720..4743    -  promoter       tet promoter (fragment): E. coli promoter for tetracycline efflux protein gene
   4856..4960    +  promoter       AmpR promoter: bla
   4961..5821    +  CDS            AmpR: β-lactamase; bla; confers resistance to ampicillin, carbenicillin, and related antibiotics
   5992..6580    +  rep_origin     ori: high-copy-number ColE1/pMB1/pBR322/pUC origin of replication
   6626..6749    -  CDS            TcR (fragment): tetracycline efflux protein; tet; confers resistance to tetracycline
   6787..7084    +  promoter       SV40 promoter: SV40 enhancer and early promoter
   7161..7760    +  CDS            PuroR: puromycin N-acetyltransferase; pac from Streptomyces alboniger; confers resistance to puromycin
   7851..7985    +  polyA_signal   SV40 poly(A) signal: SV40 polyadenylation signal
   8107..8159    -  misc_feature   bom (fragment): basis of mobility region from pBR322
   8290..8383    +  ncRNA          Retro dr1: Accession: RF00214 - Retrovirus direct repeat 1 (dr1)
   8419..8680    +  promoter       RSV promoter: Rous sarcoma virus enhancer/promoter
   8706..8766    +  promoter       SV40 promoter (fragment): SV40 early promoter
   8797..9369    +  intron         β-globin intron: intron from rabbit β-globin gene
   9424..9442    +  promoter       T7 promoter: promoter for bacteriophage T7 RNA polymerase
   9453..10073   +  CDS            tetR: TETR2_ECOLX - Experimental evidence at protein level: Swiss-Prot protein existence level 1. TetR is the repressor of the tetracycline resistance element; its N-terminal region forms a helix-turn-helix structure and binds DNA. Binding of tetracycline to TetR reduces the repressor affinity for the tetracycline resistance gene (tetA) promoter operator sites. From Escherichia coli.
  10115..10236   +  polyA_signal   SV40 poly(A) signal: SV40 polyadenylation signal
  10291..10670   +  enhancer       CMV enhancer: human cytomegalovirus immediate early enhancer
  10671..10874   +  promoter       CMV promoter: human cytomegalovirus (CMV) immediate early promoter
  10876..10895   +  promoter       PLtetO-1 promoter (fragment): modified phage lambda PL promoter with tet operator sites (Lutz and Bujard, 1997)
  10897..10916   +  promoter       PLtetO-1 promoter (fragment): modified phage lambda PL promoter with tet operator sites (Lutz and Bujard, 1997)
  10924..10957   +  promoter       TRE3GV promoter (fragment): 3rd-generation Tet-responsive promoter that can be activated by binding of Tet-On® 3G, optimized for retroviral and lentiviral vectors
  11052..11076   +  protein_bind   attB1: mutant version of attB; recombination site for the Gateway® BP reaction BP Clonase™
  11085..12416   +  CDS            TUBB5: TBB5_CRIGR - Also known as TUBB. Experimental evidence at protein level: Swiss-Prot protein existence level 1. Tubulin is the major constituent of microtubules. It binds two moles of GTP, one at an exchangeable site on the beta chain and one at a non-exchangeable site on the alpha chain. From Cricetulus griseus (Chinese hamster) (Cricetulus barabensis griseus).
  12418..12442   -  protein_bind   attB2: mutant version of attB; recombination site for the Gateway® BP reaction BP Clonase™
  12486..13031   +  CDS            MGMT (fragment): MGMT_HUMAN - Experimental evidence at protein level: Swiss-Prot protein existence level 1. Involved in the cellular defense against the biological effects of O6-methylguanine (O6-MeG) and O4-methylthymine (O4-MeT) in DNA. Repairs the methylated nucleobase in DNA by stoichiometrically transferring the methyl group to a cysteine residue in the enzyme. This is a suicide reaction: the enzyme is irreversibly inactivated. From Homo sapiens (Human).
  13032..13049   +  CDS            9xHis (fragment): 9xHis affinity tag
