[The description below was written by a language model from this plasmid's Addgene catalogue record and pLannotate feature annotations shown in this document.]
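Description:
pEBTetD-β-tubulin_SNAP is an Epstein-Barr virus-based episomal vector for tetracycline/doxycycline-regulated expression of human β-tubulin (TUBB) fused at its C-terminus to SNAP-tag in mammalian cells. The pEBTetD backbone carries oriP together with an EBNA1 coding sequence, which allows the plasmid to replicate and persist extrachromosomally in suitable mammalian cells. An SV40 promoter-driven puromycin N-acetyltransferase cassette with an SV40 polyadenylation signal provides selection there. In E. coli the plasmid is maintained through a high-copy ColE1/pUC-type origin and ampicillin resistance. Small fragments of EBV genes and pBR322-derived sequences (tet promoter, TcR, bom) appear to be backbone remnants.

Regulation is self-contained. An upstream region containing RSV promoter and SV40 promoter fragment sequences plus a rabbit β-globin intron precedes the Tet repressor (tetR) gene, which ends in an SV40 poly(A) signal. The payload sits under a CMV enhancer/promoter followed by two tet operator sites (CMV-TetO2), so TetR blocks transcription until tetracycline or doxycycline releases it. The TUBB open reading frame was introduced by Gateway cloning and is flanked by attB1 and attB2. It continues downstream into the SNAP-tag, which is annotated as an MGMT fragment because SNAP-tag is an engineered form of that alkyltransferase, and which reacts covalently with benzylguanine-derivatised probes. A His tag is annotated at the C-terminal end. The catalogue instead lists FLAG and His tags as N-terminal, and no FLAG feature is annotated. No poly(A) signal is annotated after the fusion, consistent with the depositor's note that a polyadenylation deletion gives low protein expression. The associated work used SNAP fusions for chemical crosslinking and labelling studies of centrosomal proteins.
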