Addgene plasmid #136832: pEBTetD-β-tubulin_SNAP
Purpose: Mammalian expression of the centrosomal protein _-tubulin C-terminally fused to SNAP-tag
Depositing lab: Kai Johnsson. Depositing organization: Swiss Federal Institute of Technology (EPFL). Publication: Selective chemical crosslinking reveals a Cep57-Cep63-Cep152 centrosomal complex. Lukinavicius G, Lavogina D, Orpinell M, Umezawa K, Reymond L, Garin N, Gonczy P, Johnsson K. Curr Biol. 2013 Feb 4;23(3):265-70. doi: 10.1016/j.cub.2012.12.030. Epub 2013 Jan 17. PubMed 23333316.
Backbone
  Vector backbone: pEBTetD
  Backbone size w/o insert (bp): 10921
  Vector type: Mammalian Expression
  Selectable markers: Puromycin
Growth in bacteria
  Bacterial resistance: Ampicillin, 100 μg/mL
  Growth temperature: 37°C
  Growth strain: DH5alpha
  Copy number: High Copy
Gene/Insert
  Gene/Insert name: TUBB_SNAP
  Species: H. sapiens (human), Synthetic
  Insert size (bp): 2271
  Entrez Gene: TUBB (a.k.a. CDCBM6, CSCSC1, M40, OK/SW-cl.56, TUBB1, TUBB5)
  Promoter: CMV-TetO2
  Tag / fusion protein: FLAG-tag / His-tag (N terminal on insert)
  Cloning method: Gateway Cloning
  Sequencing primers: 5′ CMV_Fwd
Terms and licenses: Academic/Nonprofit Terms; Industry Terms: Not Available to Industry
Depositor comments: PolyAdenylation RNA deletion - low protein expression level
How to cite: pEBTetD-β-tubulin_SNAP was a gift from Kai Johnsson (Addgene plasmid # 136832 ; http://n2t.net/addgene:136832 ; RRID:Addgene_136832)
